>Addgene plasmid #190582 | ADH1pro_LEU3_SIR4 | addgene full sequence | sequence record 381351 | Addgene NGS Result
GTGGTACATAACGAACTAATACTGTAGCCCTAGACTTGATAGCCATCATCATATCGAAGTTTCACTACCC
TTTTTCCATTTGCCATCTATTGAAGTAATAATAGGCGCATGCAACTTCTTTTCTTTTTTTTTCTTTTCTC
TCTCCCCCGTTGTTGTCTCACCATATCCGCAATGACAAAAAAATGATGGAAGACACTAAAGGAAAAAATT
AACGACAAAGACAGCACCAACAGATGTCGTTGTTCCAGAGCTGATGAGGGGTATCTCGAAGCACACGAAA
CTTTTTCCTTCCTTCATTCACGCACACTACTCTCTAATGAGCAACGGTATACGGCCTTCCTTCCAGTTAC
TTGAATTTGAAATAAAAAAAAGTTTGCTGTCTTGCTATCAAGTATAAATAGACCTGCAATTATTAATCTT
TTGTTTCCTCGTCATTGTTCTCGTTCCCTTTCTTCCTTGTTTCTTTTTCTGCACAATATTTCAAGCTATA
CCAAGCATACAATCAACTCCAAGCTTGAAGCAAGCCTCCTGAAAGATGGAAGGAAGATCAGATTTTGTGG
CGACTTCACAGTCCGGAAGTGAAATGAGCCATAGTGAAACTAGGAATAGAACTGGGATGAATGCTAGGAA
AAGGAAATTCGCCTGTGTGGAATGTCGTCAGCAGAAGTCGAAATGTGATGCTCACGAAAGAGCACCGGAG
CCATGCACTAAGTGTGCTAAAAAGAATGTCCCATGCATTTTAAAACGAGATTTCAGAAGAACTTATAAAA
GAGCAAGGAACGAAGCCATTGAAAAAAGATTCAAGGAACTCACCAGAACTTTGACAAATTTAACTTCGGA
TGAAATTTTGAAGAAAATTGAAGAGGAACAGGAAATTGTTTTGGATAACAGTAATTTCACAAAAGAAAAA
GTAAAACAACTCAGGAAGAGTGCTTTTGAGACGACAGAAATAGAACCGAGATCATACAAAACACTTCGAG
GAGAACCTATTTCTTACAGTACCAACAGAAGACATACGGATTCTTCTCCTTTAACGCTCTTAAGCTCGTC
GACAAACTTCGACCCTGTTCACTCAACAAACGTTATGACAGATGATCAACTTAAGTGCTTGCCAAAAAGC
CTGGGCGACGTATATTTGTCAAGCAGCGATATTGCTGAGCTGTTTCAAGAATTTGCGACAAAATATCATC
AATTTTTACCCGTCGTTGACCTTTCGAAAGGAGCAGAGCGAATTTATCACTTATCTCCTTGCTTATTCTG
GGTCATCCTGCTCATTGGTTTAAGGCGGAAATTTGGGGCTACAGACTTAATGACTCGATTATCAGTGCTA
GTAAAGTCAGTTTTATCAGAAATCACAATATCTCCAATAATTCGATATACTCCATCAGATAAGGACGAAC
CCGTTCTAAATGTAGCATCTGTATATTCCGTGCAAGCATTTCTTTTATACACGTTCTGGCCTCCCTTAAC
CTCTTCATTAAGCGCCGACACTTCGTGGAATACCATAGGAACAGCGATGTTCCAAGCGCTTCGGGTAGGA
CTAAATTGTGCAGGTTTTTCAAAAGAGTATGCTTCGGCAAATTCAGAATTAGTTAACGAGCAAATACGAA
CTTGGATTTGCTGCAATGTTGTATCTCAAACAGTTGCATCATCATTTGGTTTCCCAGCTTATGTTTCATT
TGATTATTTAGTAATCAGCTCTATTAGAGTACCAAATTCAAAAAGCCAAGTAGATATACCCAATGAACTA
AGACAAATGGCTCAAATTGCTAGATTTGAGAACCAAATCGTAAACACAATGAACTCCACCCCGGCGAGTG
TTACTGGGATGGTAAGTCAGGAAGAGAAGCAGCCCTTGTTACACGTTCTTAATCAACAACTAAGTCAATT
GGAGATTAGTCTTGAAGAAAATAACCTAGATGATATCCGAAAATTTTTATTACTAGTGGCCAAGGTTCAC
TTATTAACCTATTACTTCACTGATGTTACCTCCCAAAGTGCTGGAAAATCAAATGGTAATATTTATGAGG
GATCATATTCCATTATGGAACTCGATACAAGTTTTGAAACGAAACGTGGATTGGTGAAAGTTTATAATGC
CGCCGTAAACTTTCTTATACATGCCAATAGTATGTGGGAACATGATCCTACCATTATTAAGTACTTTCCT
GGTTTGTTTGTCTTGAATATATGGCAATCTGCCTGTATTATTAGTAAACTCATACATTCATCACTTCATT
CAATGCTAGATGTTAACTCAGGCAAAAAAGCTTATAACAACGCAATTTCATTGACGTTTAATGCCTCAGT
TTTAAAATATGATATGGCGTACAGATCATCCGGAATAATGCGAAGCATATGGAGTTTATTTGCTAATATG
TATGATGCCTGGAAAAACGACCAAAAGGAAGGTGGAGGTAGACTAAATAATGATTTCAATTTAGGCATCA
CCATAAAATCTAGGATGTCAGTAAACGTTTTTTTTGACTGCTTATATATTCTAAAAGAGAAATGTGGTAT
GGCCAAATTGGAGAGAGAGACCAAGGTTTCTACAGCTTACAATGTTGATGAAGAGGAAGAGGAAGATGAA
GATGAGGAGGGAGAAGAAGAAGAAGAAGAAGAAGAACTAAGTAGTAAAGTTCCAGAAAATATGGATAGCC
AGCAACTAAGGACAAGGAAATTCACCAATGTAAGGCATCCAGAAAAGAAAGCAAGAAAAATAATTGAAAC
AATTCCGCTAGACCCAAATCCAATAAATGCAGGCTCTACCAGCAGTGGAAGCTCATTAACGACCCCAAAT
AGTCAAGTAGCGAACACTATATCATATAGAGGAATCCTCAATAAAATGTCACCTAGGGAACAACTGAATC
ATGCAAATTTAGATTCCAGTGTTTCTACAGACATCAAGGACACTGAAGCTGTCAATGAACCTCTGCCAAT
AGGGAGGAATGCTGAACATCCGGCAAATCAACCGCCTCTTTCAATAACACAAATGCAAGAAAACACACTA
CCTGCGACACAAGCCAACTCTTCTCTATTAGAAACGTATCCCATTGTTCAATCAAACCCCGTTACAACTA
CAATCAAAGAATCACCCAATTCCATCATGGCAGGTTGGGATAACTGGGAATCTGATATGGTTTGGAGGGA
TGTTGATATTTTAATGAATGAATTTGCGTTCAATCCCAAGGTTAGAGTGTCGCATAGTGATACTAATTCT
AGCAAACCCGAAAACACGAAGGAGAACCTTTCAAAAAGCTCTTGGAGGCAGGAATGGCTTGCAAATTTGA
AACTTATTTCCGTTTCGTTGGTTGATGAGTTCCCTTCGGAGCTTTCCGACAGTGATAGACAAGTAATTAA
CGAAAAAATGCAGTTACTTAAAGATATATTTGCTAACAACCTTAAATCAGCAATTTCCAATAATTTTAGA
GAGAGTGACATCATTATACTGAAAGGTGAAATAGAAGATTACCCAATGAGTTCTGAAATTAAGATTTACT
ACAACGAATTACAGAACAAGCCTGATGCAAAAAAAGCCAGATTTTGGTCATTTATGAAGACTCAGAGATT
TGTTTCCAACATGGGATTTGATATTCGGAAGTCCTGTGAACCTGTTTCTATATCCACGTCGGTCAAACCA
CATGTGGTCGAGCCCGAGCATATGGCAGATGCCAAAATTATGCCTAAGGATGTACTGCAAATTACAAAAA
AACCGTTAATGGTTAAAAATGTGAAGCCTTCTTCTCCGCCAGATGTGAAGTCTTTGGTGCAGCTGAGCAC
AATGGAAACGAAAACCCTACCAGAAAAGAAGCAATTCGACAGTATTTTTAATTCTAACAAAGCAAAAATA
ATCCCTGGAAATGGGAAGCACGCATCAGAAAACATCTCACTCTCTTTCTCAAGACCTGCGTCCTACGGCT
ATTTTTCTGTTGGAAAAAGGGTTCGGGGATCCTCTAGAGGTGAACAAAAGTTGATTTCTGAAGAAGATTT
GAACGGTGAACAAAAGCTAATCTCCGAGGAAGACTTGAACGGTGAACAAAAATTAATCTCAGAAGAAGAC
TTGAACGGATCCTCTAGAGTCGACTGAATCGTAGATACTGAAAAACCCCGCAAGTTCACTTCAACTGTGC
ATCGTGCACCATCTCAATTTCTTTCATTTATACATCGTTTTGCCTTCTTTTATGTAACTATACTCCTCTA
AGTTTCAATCTTGGCCATGTAACCTCTGATCTATAGAATTTTTTAAATGACTAGAATTAATGCCCATCTT
TTTTTTGGACCTAAATTCTTCATGAAAATATATTACGAGGGCTTATTCAGAAGCTTTGGACTTCTTCGCC
AGAGGTTTGGTCAAGTCTCCAATCAAGGTTGTCGGCTTGTCTACCTTGCCAGAAATTTACGAAAAGATGG
AAAAGGGTCAAATCGTTGGTAGATACGTTGTTGACACTTCTAAATAAGCGAATTTCTTATGATTTATGAT
TTTTATTATTAAATAAGTTATAAAAAAAATAAGTGTATACAAATTTTAAAGTGACTCTTAGGTTTTAAAA
CGAAAATTCTTATTCTTGAGTAACTCTTTCCTGTAGGTCAGGTTGCTTTCTCAGGTATAGCATGAGGTCG
CTCTTATTGACCACACCTCTACCGGCATGCCGAGCAAATGCCTGCAAATCGCTCCCCATTTCACCCAATT
GTAGATATGCTAACTCCAGCAATGAGTTGATGAATCTCGGTGTGTATTTTATGTCCTCAGAGGACAACAC
CTGTTGTAATCGTTCTTCCACACGGATCCTGGCGTAATAGCGAAGAGGCCCGCACCGATCGCCCTTCCCA
ACAGTTGCGCAGCCTGAATGGCGAATGGCGCCTGATGCGGTATTTTCTCCTTACGCATCTGTGCGGTATT
TCACACCGCATAATCGCTGGGCCATTCTCATGAAGAATATCTTGAATTTATTGTCATATTACTAGTTGGT
GTGGAAGTCCTAATATCGGTGATCAATATAGTGGTTGACATGCTGGCTAGTCAACATTGAGCCTTTTGAT
CATGCAAATATATTACGGTATTTTACAATCAAATATCAAACTTAACTATTGACTTTATAACTTATTTAGG
TGGTAACATTCTTATAAAAAAGAAAAAAATTACTGCAAAACAGTACTAGCTTTTAACTTGTATCCTAGGT
TATCTATGCTGTCTCACCATAGAGAATATTACCTATTTCAGAATGTATGTCCATGATTCGCCGGGTAAAT
ACATATAATACACAAATCTGGCTTAATAAAGTCTATAATATATCTCATAAAGAAGTGCTAAATTGGCTAG
TGCTATATATTTTTAAGAAAATTTCTTTTGACTAAGTCCATATCGACTTTGTAAAAGTTCACATTAGCAT
ACATATATTACACGAGCCAGAAATAGTAACTTTTGCCTAAATCACAAATTGCAAAATTTAATTGCTTGCA
AAAGGTCACATGCTTATAATCAACTTTTTTAAAAATTTAAAATACTTTTTTATTTTTTATTTTTAAACAT
AAATGAAATAATTTATTTATTGTTTATGATTACCGAAACATAAAACCTGCTCAAGAAAAAGAAACTGTTT
TGTCCTTGGAAAAAAAGCACTACCTAGGAGCGGCCAAAATGCCGAGGCTTTCATAGCTTAAACTCTTTAC
AGAAAATAGGCATTATAGATCAGTTCGAGTTTTCTTATTCTTCCTTCCGGTTTTATCGTCACAGTTTTAC
AGTAAATAAGTATCACCTCTTAGAGTTCGATGATAAGCTGTCAAACATGAGAATTAATTCCACATGTTAA
AATAGTGAAGGAGCATGTTCGGCACACAGTGGACCGAACGTGGGGTAAGTGCACTAGGGTCCGGTTAAAC
GGATCTCGCATTGATGAGGCAACGCTAATTATCAACATATAGATTGTTATCTATCTGCATGAACACGAAA
TCTTTACTTGACGACTTGAGGCTGATGGTGTTTATGCAAAGAAACCACTGTGTTTAATATGTGTCACTGT
TTGATATTACTGTCAGCGTAGAAGATAATAGTAAAAGCGGTTAATAAGTGTATTTGAGATAAGTGTGATA
AAGTTTTTACAGCGAAAAGACGATAAATACAAGAAAATGATTACGAGGATACGGAGAGAGGTATGTACAT
GTGTATTTATATACTAAGCTGCCGGCGGTTGTTTGCAAGACCGAGAAAAGGCTAGCAAGAATCGGGTCAT
TGTAGCGTATGCGCCTGTGAACATTCTCTTCAACAAGTTTGATTCCATTGCGGTGAAATGGTAAAAGTCA
ACCCCCTGCGATGTATATTTTCCTGTACAATCAATCAAAAAGCCAAATGATTTAGCATTATCTTTACATC
TTGTTATTTTACAGATTTTATGTTTAGATCTTTTATGCTTGCTTTTCAAAAGGCTTGCAGGCAAGTGCAC
AAACAATACTTAAATAAATACTACTCAGTAATAACCTATTTCTTAGCATTTTTGACGAAATTTGCTATTT
TGTTAGAGTCTTTTACACCATTTGTCTCCACACCTCCGCTTACATCAACACCAATAACGCCATTTAATCT
AAGCGCATCACCAACATTTTCTGGCGTCAGTCCACCAGCTAACATAAAATGTAAGCTCTCGGGGCTCTCT
TGCCTTCCAACCCAGTCAGAAATCGAGTTCCAATCCAAAAGTTCACCTGTCCCACCTGCTTCTGAATCAA
ACAAGGGAATAAACGAATGAGGTTTCTGTGAAGCTGCACTGAGTAGTATGTTGCAGTCTTTTGGAAATAC
GAGTCTTTTAATAACTGGCAAACCGAGGAACTCTTGGTATTCTTGCCACGACTCATCTCCATGCAGTTGG
ACGATATCAATGCCGTAATCATTGACCAGAGCCAAAACATCCTCCTTAGGTTGATTACGAAACACGCCAA
CCAAGTATTTCGGAGTGCCTGAACTATTTTTATATGCTTTTACAAGACTTGAAATTTTCCTTGCAATAAC
CGGGTCAATTGTTCTCTTTCTATTGGGCACACATATAATACCCAGCAAGTCAGCATCGGAATCTAGTGCA
CATTCTGCGGCCTCTGTGCTCTGCAAGCCGCAAACTTTCACCAATGGACCAGAACTACCTGTGAAATTAA
TAACAGACATACTCCAAGCTGCCTTTGTGTGCTTAATCACGTATACTCACGTGCTCAATAGTCACCAATG
CCCTCCCTCTTGGCCCTCTCCTTTTCTTTTTTCGACCGAATTAATTCTTGAAGACGAAAGGGCCTCGTGA
TACGCCTATTTTTATAGGTTAATGTCATGATAATAATGGTTTCTTAGACGTCAGGTGGCACTTTTCGGGG
AAATGTGCGCGGAACCCCTATTTGTTTATTTTTCTAAATACATTCAAATATGTATCCGCTCATGAGACAA
TAACCCTGATAAATGCTTCAATAATATTGAAAAAGGAAGAGTATGAGTATTCAACATTTCCGTGTCGCCC
TTATTCCCTTTTTTGCGGCATTTTGCCTTCCTGTTTTTGCTCACCCAGAAACGCTGGTGAAAGTAAAAGA
TGCTGAAGATCAGTTGGGTGCACGAGTGGGTTACATCGAACTGGATCTCAACAGCGGTAAGATCCTTGAG
AGTTTTCGCCCCGAAGAACGTTTTCCAATGATGAGCACTTTTAAAGTTCTGCTATGTGGCGCGGTATTAT
CCCGTATTGACGCCGGGCAAGAGCAACTCGGTCGCCGCATACACTATTCTCAGAATGACTTGGTTGAGTA
CTCACCAGTCACAGAAAAGCATCTTACGGATGGCATGACAGTAAGAGAATTATGCAGTGCTGCCATAACC
ATGAGTGATAACACTGCGGCCAACTTACTTCTGACAACGATCGGAGGACCGAAGGAGCTAACCGCTTTTT
TGCACAACATGGGGGATCATGTAACTCGCCTTGATCGTTGGGAACCGGAGCTGAATGAAGCCATACCAAA
CGACGAGCGTGACACCACGATGCCTGTAGCAATGGCAACAACGTTGCGCAAACTATTAACTGGCGAACTA
CTTACTCTAGCTTCCCGGCAACAATTAATAGACTGGATGGAGGCGGATAAAGTTGCAGGACCACTTCTGC
GCTCGGCCCTTCCGGCTGGCTGGTTTATTGCTGATAAATCTGGAGCCGGTGAGCGTGGGTCTCGCGGTAT
CATTGCAGCACTGGGGCCAGATGGTAAGCCCTCCCGTATCGTAGTTATCTACACGACGGGGAGTCAGGCA
ACTATGGATGAACGAAATAGACAGATCGCTGAGATAGGTGCCTCACTGATTAAGCATTGGTAACTGTCAG
ACCAAGTTTACTCATATATACTTTAGATTGATTTAAAACTTCATTTTTAATTTAAAAGGATCTAGGTGAA
GATCCTTTTTGATAATCTCATGACCAAAATCCCTTAACGTGAGTTTTCGTTCCACTGAGCGTCAGACCCC
GTAGAAAAGATCAAAGGATCTTCTTGAGATCCTTTTTTTCTGCGCGTAATCTGCTGCTTGCAAACAAAAA
AACCACCGCTACCAGCGGTGGTTTGTTTGCCGGATCAAGAGCTACCAACTCTTTTTCCGAAGGTAACTGG
CTTCAGCAGAGCGCAGATACCAAATACTGTTCTTCTAGTGTAGCCGTAGTTAGGCCACCACTTCAAGAAC
TCTGTAGCACCGCCTACATACCTCGCTCTGCTAATCCTGTTACCAGTGGCTGCTGCCAGTGGCGATAAGT
CGTGTCTTACCGGGTTGGACTCAAGACGATAGTTACCGGATAAGGCGCAGCGGTCGGGCTGAACGGGGGG
TTCGTGCACACAGCCCAGCTTGGAGCGAACGACCTACACCGAACTGAGATACCTACAGCGTGAGCTATGA
GAAAGCGCCACGCTTCCCGAAGGGAGAAAGGCGGACAGGTATCCGGTAAGCGGCAGGGTCGGAACAGGAG
AGCGCACGAGGGAGCTTCCAGGGGGAAACGCCTGGTATCTTTATAGTCCTGTCGGGTTTCGCCACCTCTG
ACTTGAGCGTCGATTTTTGTGATGCTCGTCAGGGGGGCGGAGCCTATGGAAAAACGCCAGCAACGCGGCC
TTTTTACGGTTCCTGGCCTTTTGCTGGCCTTTTGCTCACATGTTCTTTCCTGCGTTATCCCCTGATTCTG
TGGATAACCGTATTACCGCCTTTGAGTGAGCTGATACCGCTCGCCGCAGCCGAACGACCGAGCGCAGCGA
GTCAGTGAGCGAGGAAGCGGAAGAGCGCCCAATACGCAAACCGCCTCTCCCCGCGCGTTGGCCGATTCAT
TAATGCAGGATCCGGGATCGAAGAAATGATGGTAAATGAAATAGGAAATCAAGGAGCATGAAGGCAAAAG
ACAAATATAAGGGTCGAACGAAAAATAAAGTGAAAAGTGTTGATATGATGTATTTGGCTTTGCGGCGCCG
AAAAAACGAGTTTACGCAATTGCACAATCATGCTGACTCTGTGGCGGACCCGCGCTCTTGCCGGCCCGGC
GATAACGCTGGGCGTGAGGCTGTGCCCGGCGGAGTTTTTTGCGCCTGCATTTTCCAAGGTTTACCCTGCG
CTAAGGGGCGAGATTGGAGAAGCAATAAGAATGCCGGTTGGGGTTGCGATGATGACGACCACGACAACTG
GTGTCATTATTTAAGTTGCCGAAAGAACCTGAGTGCATTTGCAACATGAGTATACTAGAAGAATGAGCCA
AGACTTGCGAGACGCGAGTTTGCCGGTGGTGCGAACAATAGAGCGACCATGACCTTGAAGGTGAGACGCG
CATAACCGCTAGAGTACTTTGAAGAGGAAACAGCAATAGGGTTGCTACCAGTATAAATAGACAGGTACAT
ACAACACTGGAAATGGTTGTCTGTTTGAGTACGCTTTCAATTCATTTGGGTGTGCACTTTATTATGTTAC
AATATGGAAGGGAACTTTACACTTCTCCTATGCACATATATTAATTAAAGTCCAATGCTAGTAGAGAAGG
GGGGTAACACCCCTCCGCGCTCTTTTCCGATTTTTTTCTAAACCGTGGAATATTTCGGATATCCTTTTGT
TGTTTCCGGGTGTACAATATGGACTTCCTCTTTTCTGGCAACCAAACCCATACATCGGGATTCCTATAAT
ACCTTCGTTGGTCTCCCTAACATGTAGGTGGCGGAGGGGAGATATACAATAGAACAGATACCAGACAAGA
CATAATGGGCTAAACAAGACTACACCAATTACACTGCCTCATTGATG
Features (pLannotate 1.2.2; 16 found; start..end, strand, type, name):
    536..3193    +  CDS            LEU3: LEUR_YEAST - Experimental evidence at protein level: Swiss-Prot protein existence level 1. Factor for control of RNA levels of a group of leucine- specific genes. From Saccharomyces cerevisiae (strain ATCC 204508 / S288c) (Baker's yeast).
   3194..3943    +  CDS            SIR4 (fragment): SIR4_YEAST - Also known as ASD1, STE9, UTH2. Experimental evidence at protein level: Swiss-Prot protein existence level 1. The proteins SIR1 through SIR4 are required for transcriptional repression of the silent mating type loci, HML and HMR (PubMed:18039933). The proteins SIR2 through SIR4 repress mulitple loci by modulating chromatin structure (PubMed:18039933). Involves the compaction of chromatin fiber into a more condensed form (PubMed:18039933). From Saccharomyces cerevisiae (strain ATCC 204508 / S288c) (Baker's yeast).
   3959..4069    +  CDS            13xMyc (fragment): 13 tandem Myc epitope tags
   4320..4454    +  CDS            ADH1 (fragment): ADH1_YEAST - Also known as ADC1. Experimental evidence at protein level: Swiss-Prot protein existence level 1. This isozyme preferentially catalyzes the conversion of primary unbranched alcohols to their corresponding aldehydes. Also shows activity toward secondary alcohols. From Saccharomyces cerevisiae (strain ATCC 204508 / S288c) (Baker's yeast).
   4458..4645    +  terminator     ADH1 terminator: S. cerevisiae ADH1; transcription terminator for the S. cerevisiae alcohol dehydrogenase 1 (ADH1) gene
   4789..4855    +  CDS            lacZα (fragment): LacZα fragment of β-galactosidase; lacZ fragment
   4861..4912    -  misc_feature   bom (fragment): basis of mobility region from pBR322
   4917..5027    +  CDS            RMD1 (fragment): RMD1_YEAST - Experimental evidence at protein level: Swiss-Prot protein existence level 1. Required for sporulation where it is believed to have a role in meiotic nuclear division. From Saccharomyces cerevisiae (strain ATCC 204508 / S288c) (Baker's yeast).
   5475..6637    -  misc_feature   CEN/ARS: S. cerevisiae CEN4 centromere fused to the autonomously replicating sequence ARS1/ARS416
   7151..7252    -  promoter       TRP1 promoter: S. cerevisiae TRP1
   7358..7462    +  promoter       AmpR promoter: bla
   7463..8323    +  CDS            AmpR: β-lactamase; bla; confers resistance to ampicillin, carbenicillin, and related antibiotics
   8494..9082    +  rep_origin     ori: high-copy-number ColE1/pMB1/pBR322/pUC origin of replication
   9265..9318    +  CDS            lacI (fragment): lac repressor; lacI; The lac repressor binds to the lac operator to inhibit transcription in E. coli. This inhibition can be relieved by adding lactose or isopropyl-β-D-thiogalactopyranoside (IPTG).
   9368..9706    +  CDS            YO085_YEAST: Protein predicted: Swiss-Prot protein existence level 4. From Saccharomyces cerevisiae (strain ATCC 204508 / S288c) (Baker's yeast).
  10071..508     +  promoter       ADH1 promoter (across the origin): S. cerevisiae ADH1; promoter for alcohol dehydrogenase 1
