[The description below was written by a language model from this plasmid's Addgene catalogue record and pLannotate feature annotations shown in this document.]
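Description:
ADH1pro_LEU3_SIR4 is a yeast expression plasmid of about 10.3 kb built for transposon "Calling Cards" mapping of transcription factor binding in Saccharomyces cerevisiae. The backbone is not named in the record, but the annotated features describe a centromeric E. coli–yeast shuttle vector. A CEN4/ARS1 element provides stable, low-copy maintenance in yeast, and TRP1 is listed as the auxotrophic marker. The feature table picks out only the TRP1 promoter, not the coding region. A ColE1/pUC-type origin and the β-lactamase gene allow propagation and ampicillin selection in E. coli. Small fragments annotated as lacZα, lacI, bom, RMD1 and a predicted yeast ORF appear to be backbone remnants or sequence flanking the yeast elements rather than functional parts.

The payload is a single expression cassette driven by the constitutive S. cerevisiae ADH1 promoter, which spans the sequence origin. It directs expression of the full-length 2,658 bp LEU3 open reading frame, encoding the zinc cluster regulator of leucine-specific genes. LEU3 is joined directly at its 3′ end to a 750 bp fragment of SIR4. A short stretch matching part of a 13xMyc epitope array follows, presumably providing a tag for detection, and then a piece of ADH1 coding sequence and the ADH1 terminator. In the Calling Cards approach, the Sir4 portion recruits the Ty5 retrotransposon integrase, so Ty5 insertions accumulate near the genomic sites where the fused transcription factor is bound. Recovering and mapping those insertions gives a readout of Leu3 occupancy, consistent with the stated purpose of measuring transcription factor binding.
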