Addgene plasmid #190582: ADH1pro_LEU3_SIR4
Purpose: Transcription factor tagged with Sir4 used for Calling Cards experiments for binding measurement
Depositing lab: Rob Mitra. Depositing organization: Washington University in Saint Louis. Publication: Zinc cluster transcription factors frequently activate target genes using a non-canonical half-site binding mode. Recio PS, Mitra NJ, Shively CA, Song D, Jaramillo G, Lewis KS, Chen X, Mitra RD. Nucleic Acids Res. 2023 Jun 9;51(10):5006-5021. doi: 10.1093/nar/gkad320. PubMed 37125648.
Backbone
  Vector backbone: unknown
  Vector type: Yeast Expression
  Selectable markers: TRP1
Growth in bacteria
  Bacterial resistance: Ampicillin, 100 μg/mL
  Growth temperature: 37°C
  Growth strain: DH5alpha
  Copy number: Low Copy
Gene/Insert
  Gene/Insert name: LEU3
  Species: S. cerevisiae (budding yeast)
  Insert size (bp): 2658
  Entrez Gene: LEU3 (a.k.a. YLR451W)
  Promoter: ADH1
  Cloning method: Restriction Enzyme; 5′ cloning site unknown (unknown if destroyed); 3′ cloning site unknown (unknown if destroyed)
  Sequencing primers: 5′ unknown; 3′ unknown
Terms and licenses: Academic/Nonprofit Terms; Industry Terms: Not Available to Industry
How to cite: ADH1pro_LEU3_SIR4 was a gift from Rob Mitra (Addgene plasmid # 190582 ; http://n2t.net/addgene:190582 ; RRID:Addgene_190582)
